>Addgene plasmid #12255 | pWPT-GFP | depositor full sequence | sequence record 7267 | Author sequence
TTGGAAGGGCTAATTCACTCCCAAAGAAGACAAGATATCCTTGATCTGTGGATCTACCACACACAAGGCT
ACTTCCCTGATTAGCAGAACTACACACCAGGGCCAGGGGTCAGATATCCACTGACCTTTGGATGGTGCTA
CAAGCTAGTACCAGTTGAGCCAGATAAGGTAGAAGAGGCCAATAAAGGAGAGAACACCAGCTTGTTACAC
CCTGTGAGCCTGCATGGGATGGATGACCCGGAGAGAGAAGTGTTAGAGTGGAGGTTTGACAGCCGCCTAG
CATTTCATCACGTGGCCCGAGAGCTGCATCCGGAGTACTTCAAGAACTGCTGATATCGAGCTTGCTACAA
GGGACTTTCCGCTGGGGACTTTCCAGGGAGGCGTGGCCTGGGCGGGACTGGGGAGTGGCGAGCCCTCAGA
TCCTGCATATAAGCAGCTGCTTTTTGCCTGTACTGGGTCTCTCTGGTTAGACCAGATCTGAGCCTGGGAG
CTCTCTGGCTAACTAGGGAACCCACTGCTTAAGCCTCAATAAAGCTTGCCTTGAGTGCTTCAAGTAGTGT
GTGCCCGTCTGTTGTGTGACTCTGGTAACTAGAGATCCCTCAGACCCTTTTAGTCAGTGTGGAAAATCTC
TAGCAGTGGCGCCCGAACAGGGACTTGAAAGCGAAAGGGAAACCAGAGGAGCTCTCTCGACGCAGGACTC
GGCTTGCTGAAGCGCGCACGGCAAGAGGCGAGGGGCGGCGACTGGTGAGTACGCCAAAAATTTTGACTAG
CGGAGGCTAGAAGGAGAGAGATGGGTGCGAGAGCGTCAGTATTAAGCGGGGGAGAATTAGATCGCGATGG
GAAAAAATTCGGTTAAGGCCAGGGGGAAAGAAAAAATATAAATTAAAACATATAGTATGGGCAAGCAGGG
AGCTAGAACGATTCGCAGTTAATCCTGGCCTGTTAGAAACATCAGAAGGCTGTAGACAAATACTGGGACA
GCTACAACCATCCCTTCAGACAGGATCAGAAGAACTTAGATCATTATATAATACAGTAGCAACCCTCTAT
TGTGTGCATCAAAGGATAGAGATAAAAGACACCAAGGAAGCTTTAGACAAGATAGAGGAAGAGCAAAACA
AAAGTAAGACCACCGCACAGCAAGCGGCCGGCCGCTGATCTTCAGACCTGGAGGAGGAGATATGAGGGAC
AATTGGAGAAGTGAATTATATAAATATAAAGTAGTAAAAATTGAACCATTAGGAGTAGCACCCACCAAGG
CAAAGAGAAGAGTGGTGCAGAGAGAAAAAAGAGCAGTGGGAATAGGAGCTTTGTTCCTTGGGTTCTTGGG
AGCAGCAGGAAGCACTATGGGCGCAGCGTCAATGACGCTGACGGTACAGGCCAGACAATTATTGTCTGGT
ATAGTGCAGCAGCAGAACAATTTGCTGAGGGCTATTGAGGCGCAACAGCATCTGTTGCAACTCACAGTCT
GGGGCATCAAGCAGCTCCAGGCAAGAATCCTGGCTGTGGAAAGATACCTAAAGGATCAACAGCTCCTGGG
GATTTGGGGTTGCTCTGGAAAACTCATTTGCACCACTGCTGTGCCTTGGAATGCTAGTTGGAGTAATAAA
TCTCTGGAACAGATTTGGAATCACACGACCTGGATGGAGTGGGACAGAGAAATTAACAATTACACAAGCT
TAATACACTCCTTAATTGAAGAATCGCAAAACCAGCAAGAAAAGAATGAACAAGAATTATTGGAATTAGA
TAAATGGGCAAGTTTGTGGAATTGGTTTAACATAACAAATTGGCTGTGGTATATAAAATTATTCATAATG
ATAGTAGGAGGCTTGGTAGGTTTAAGAATAGTTTTTGCTGTACTTTCTATAGTGAATAGAGTTAGGCAGG
GATATTCACCATTATCGTTTCAGACCCACCTCCCAACCCCGAGGGGACCCGACAGGCCCGAAGGAATAGA
AGAAGAAGGTGGAGAGAGAGACAGAGACAGATCCATTCGATTAGTGAACGGATCTCGACGGTATCGGTTA
ACTTTTAAAAGAAAAGGGGGGATTGGGGGGTACAGTGCAGGGGAAAGAATAGTAGACATAATAGCAACAG
ACATACAAACTAAAGAATTACAAAAACAAATTACAAAAATTCAAAATTTTCCGATCACGAGACTAGCCTC
GAGAAGCTTGATCGATGGCTCCGGTGCCCGTCAGTGGGCAGAGCGCACATCGCCCACAGTCCCCGAGAAG
TTGGGGGGAGGGGTCGGCAATTGAACCGGTGCCTAGAGAAGGTGGCGCGGGGTAAACTGGGAAAGTGATG
TCGTGTACTGGCTCCGCCTTTTTCCCGAGGGTGGGGGAGAACCGTATATAAGTGCAGTAGTCGCCGTGAA
CGTTCTTTTTCGCAACGGGTTTGCCGCCAGAACACAGGTGTCGTGACGCGGATCCAGGCCTAAGCTTACG
CGTCCTAGCGCTACCGGTCGCCACCATGGTGAGCAAGGGCGAGGAGCTGTTCACCGGGGTGGTGCCCATC
CTGGTCGAGCTGGACGGCGACGTAAACGGCCACAAGTTCAGCGTGTCCGGCGAGGGCGAGGGCGATGCCA
CCTACGGCAAGCTGACCCTGAAGTTCATCTGCACCACCGGCAAGCTGCCCGTGCCCTGGCCCACCCTCGT
GACCACCCTGACCTACGGCGTGCAGTGCTTCAGCCGCTACCCCGACCACATGAAGCAGCACGACTTCTTC
AAGTCCGCCATGCCCGAAGGCTACGTCCAGGAGCGCACCATCTTCTTCAAGGACGACGGCAACTACAAGA
CCCGCGCCGAGGTGAAGTTCGAGGGCGACACCCTGGTGAACCGCATCGAGCTGAAGGGCATCGACTTCAA
GGAGGACGGCAACATCCTGGGGCACAAGCTGGAGTACAACTACAACAGCCACAACGTCTATATCATGGCC
GACAAGCAGAAGAACGGCATCAAGGTGAACTTCAAGATCCGCCACAACATCGAGGACGGCAGCGTGCAGC
TCGCCGACCACTACCAGCAGAACACCCCCATCGGCGACGGCCCCGTGCTGCTGCCCGACAACCACTACCT
GAGCACCCAGTCCGCCCTGAGCAAAGACCCCAACGAGAAGCGCGATCACATGGTCCTGCTGGAGTTCGTG
ACCGCCGCCGGGATCACTCTCGGCATGGACGAGCTGTACAAGTCCGGACTCAGATCTCGACTAGCTAGTA
GCTAGCTAGCTAGTCGAGCTCAACTTCGAATTCGATATCAAGCTTATCGCGATACCGTCGACCTCGAGGG
AATTCCGATAATCAACCTCTGGATTACAAAATTTGTGAAAGATTGACTGGTATTCTTAACTATGTTGCTC
CTTTTACGCTATGTGGATACGCTGCTTTAATGCCTTTGTATCATGCTATTGCTTCCCGTATGGCTTTCAT
TTTCTCCTCCTTGTATAAATCCTGGTTGCTGTCTCTTTATGAGGAGTTGTGGCCCGTTGTCAGGCAACGT
GGCGTGGTGTGCACTGTGTTTGCTGACGCAACCCCCACTGGTTGGGGCATTGCCACCACCTGTCAGCTCC
TTTCCGGGACTTTCGCTTTCCCCCTCCCTATTGCCACGGCGGAACTCATCGCCGCCTGCCTTGCCCGCTG
CTGGACAGGGGCTCGGCTGTTGGGCACTGACAATTCCGTGGTGTTGTCGGGGAAGCTGACGTCCTTTCCA
TGGCTGCTCGCCTGTGTTGCCACCTGGATTCTGCGCGGGACGTCCTTCTGCTACGTCCCTTCGGCCCTCA
ATCCAGCGGACCTTCCTTCCCGCGGCCTGCTGCCGGCTCTGCGGCCTCTTCCGCGTCTTCGCCTTCGCCC
TCAGACGAGTCGGATCTCCCTTTGGGCCGCCTCCCCGCATCGGGAATTCGAGCTCGGTACCTTTAAGACC
AATGACTTACAAGGCAGCTGTAGATCTTAGCCACTTTTTAAAAGAAAAGGGGGGACTGGAAGGGCTAATT
CACTCCCAACGAAGACAAGATGGGATCAATTCACCATGGGAATAACTTCGTATAGCATACATTATACGAA
GTTATGCTGCTTTTTGCTTGTACTGGGTCTCTCTGGTTAGACCAGATCTGAGCCTGGGAGCTCTCTGGCT
AACTAGGGAACCCACTGCTTAAGCCTCAATAAAGCTTGCCTTGAGTGCTTCAAGTAGTGTGTGCCCGTCT
GTTGTGTGACTCTGGTAACTAGAGATCCCTCAGACCCTTTTAGTCAGTGTGGAAAATCTCTAGCAGCATC
TAGAATTAATTCCGTGTATTCTATAGTGTCACCTAAATCGTATGTGTATGATACATAAGGTTATGTATTA
ATTGTAGCCGCGTTCTAACGACAATATGTACAAGCCTAATTGTGTAGCATCTGGCTTACTGAAGCAGACC
CTATCATCTCTCTCGTAAACTGCCGTCAGAGTCGGTTTGGTTGGACGAACCTTCTGAGTTTCTGGTAACG
CCGTCCCGCACCCGGAAATGGTCAGCGAACCAATCAGCAGGGTCATCGCTAGCCAGATCCTCTACGCCGG
ACGCATCGTGGCCGGCATCACCGGCGCCACAGGTGCGGTTGCTGGCGCCTATATCGCCGACATCACCGAT
GGGGAAGATCGGGCTCGCCACTTCGGGCTCATGAGCGCTTGTTTCGGCGTGGGTATGGTGGCAGGCCCCG
TGGCCGGGGGACTGTTGGGCGCCATCTCCTTGCATGCACCATTCCTTGCGGCGGCGGTGCTCAACGGCCT
CAACCTACTACTGGGCTGCTTCCTAATGCAGGAGTCGCATAAGGGAGAGCGTCGAATGGTGCACTCTCAG
TACAATCTGCTCTGATGCCGCATAGTTAAGCCAGCCCCGACACCCGCCAACACCCGCTGACGCGCCCTGA
CGGGCTTGTCTGCTCCCGGCATCCGCTTACAGACAAGCTGTGACCGTCTCCGGGAGCTGCATGTGTCAGA
GGTTTTCACCGTCATCACCGAAACGCGCGAGACGAAAGGGCCTCGTGATACGCCTATTTTTATAGGTTAA
TGTCATGATAATAATGGTTTCTTAGACGTCAGGTGGCACTTTTCGGGGAAATGTGCGCGGAACCCCTATT
TGTTTATTTTTCTAAATACATTCAAATATGTATCCGCTCATGAGACAATAACCCTGATAAATGCTTCAAT
AATATTGAAAAAGGAAGAGTATGAGTATTCAACATTTCCGTGTCGCCCTTATTCCCTTTTTTGCGGCATT
TTGCCTTCCTGTTTTTGCTCACCCAGAAACGCTGGTGAAAGTAAAAGATGCTGAAGATCAGTTGGGTGCA
CGAGTGGGTTACATCGAACTGGATCTCAACAGCGGTAAGATCCTTGAGAGTTTTCGCCCCGAAGAACGTT
TTCCAATGATGAGCACTTTTAAAGTTCTGCTATGTGGCGCGGTATTATCCCGTATTGACGCCGGGCAAGA
GCAACTCGGTCGCCGCATACACTATTCTCAGAATGACTTGGTTGAGTACTCACCAGTCACAGAAAAGCAT
CTTACGGATGGCATGACAGTAAGAGAATTATGCAGTGCTGCCATAACCATGAGTGATAACACTGCGGCCA
ACTTACTTCTGACAACGATCGGAGGACCGAAGGAGCTAACCGCTTTTTTGCACAACATGGGGGATCATGT
AACTCGCCTTGATCGTTGGGAACCGGAGCTGAATGAAGCCATACCAAACGACGAGCGTGACACCACGATG
CCTGTAGCAATGGCAACAACGTTGCGCAAACTATTAACTGGCGAACTACTTACTCTAGCTTCCCGGCAAC
AATTAATAGACTGGATGGAGGCGGATAAAGTTGCAGGACCACTTCTGCGCTCGGCCCTTCCGGCTGGCTG
GTTTATTGCTGATAAATCTGGAGCCGGTGAGCGTGGGTCTCGCGGTATCATTGCAGCACTGGGGCCAGAT
GGTAAGCCCTCCCGTATCGTAGTTATCTACACGACGGGGAGTCAGGCAACTATGGATGAACGAAATAGAC
AGATCGCTGAGATAGGTGCCTCACTGATTAAGCATTGGTAACTGTCAGACCAAGTTTACTCATATATACT
TTAGATTGATTTAAAACTTCATTTTTAATTTAAAAGGATCTAGGTGAAGATCCTTTTTGATAATCTCATG
ACCAAAATCCCTTAACGTGAGTTTTCGTTCCACTGAGCGTCAGACCCCGTAGAAAAGATCAAAGGATCTT
CTTGAGATCCTTTTTTTCTGCGCGTAATCTGCTGCTTGCAAACAAAAAAACCACCGCTACCAGCGGTGGT
TTGTTTGCCGGATCAAGAGCTACCAACTCTTTTTCCGAAGGTAACTGGCTTCAGCAGAGCGCAGATACCA
AATACTGTCCTTCTAGTGTAGCCGTAGTTAGGCCACCACTTCAAGAACTCTGTAGCACCGCCTACATACC
TCGCTCTGCTAATCCTGTTACCAGTGGCTGCTGCCAGTGGCGATAAGTCGTGTCTTACCGGGTTGGACTC
AAGACGATAGTTACCGGATAAGGCGCAGCGGTCGGGCTGAACGGGGGGTTCGTGCACACAGCCCAGCTTG
GAGCGAACGACCTACACCGAACTGAGATACCTACAGCGTGAGCATTGAGAAAGCGCCACGCTTCCCGAAG
GGAGAAAGGCGGACAGGTATCCGGTAAGCGGCAGGGTCGGAACAGGAGAGCGCACGAGGGAGCTTCCAGG
GGGAAACGCCTGGTATCTTTATAGTCCTGTCGGGTTTCGCCACCTCTGACTTGAGCGTCGATTTTTGTGA
TGCTCGTCAGGGGGGCGGAGCCTATGGAAAAACGCCAGCAACGCGGCCTTTTTACGGTTCCTGGCCTTTT
GCTGGCCTTTTGCTCACATGTTCTTTCCTGCGTTATCCCCTGATTCTGTGGATAACCGTATTACCGCCTT
TGAGTGAGCTGATACCGCTCGCCGCAGCCGAACGACCGAGCGCAGCGAGTCAGTGAGCGAGGAAGCGGAA
GAGCGCCCAATACGCAAACCGCCTCTCCCCGCGCGTTGGCCGATTCATTAATGCAGCTGTGGAATGTGTG
TCAGTTAGGGTGTGGAAAGTCCCCAGGCTCCCCAGCAGGCAGAAGTATGCAAAGCATGCATCTCAATTAG
TCAGCAACCAGGTGTGGAAAGTCCCCAGGCTCCCCAGCAGGCAGAAGTATGCAAAGCATGCATCTCAATT
AGTCAGCAACCATAGTCCCGCCCCTAACTCCGCCCATCCCGCCCCTAACTCCGCCCAGTTCCGCCCATTC
TCCGCCCCATGGCTGACTAATTTTTTTTATTTATGCAGAGGCCGAGGCCGCCTCGGCCTCTGAGCTATTC
CAGAAGTAGTGAGGAGGCTTTTTTGGAGGCCTAGGCTTTTGCAAAAAGCTTGGACACAAGACAGGCTTGC
GAGATATGTTTGAGAATACCACTTTATCCCGCGTCAGGGAGAGGCAGTGCGTAAAAAGACGCGGACTCAT
GTGAAATACTGGTTTTTAGTGCGCCAGATCTCTATAATCTCGCGCAACCTATTTTCCCCTCGAACACTTT
TTAAGCCGTAGATAAACAGGCTGGGACACTTCACATGAGCGAAAAATACATCGTCACCTGGGACATGTTG
CAGATCCATGCACGTAAACTCGCAAGCCGACTGATGCCTTCTGAACAATGGAAAGGCATTATTGCCGTAA
GCCGTGGCGGTCTGTACCGGGTGCGTTACTGGCGCGTGAACTGGGTATTCGTCATGTCGATACCGTTTGT
ATTTCCAGCTACGATCACGACAACCAGCGCGAGCTTAAAGTGCTGAAACGCGCAGAAGGCGATGGCGAAG
GCTTCATCGTTATTGATGACCTGGTGGATACCGGTGGTACTGCGGTTGCGATTCGTGAAATGTATCCAAA
AGCGCACTTTGTCACCATCTTCGCAAAACCGGCTGGTCGTCCGCTGGTTGATGACTATGTTGTTGATATC
CCGCAAGATACCTGGATTGAACAGCCGTGGGATATGGGCGTCGTATTCGTCCCGCCAATCTCCGGTCGCT
AATCTTTTCAACGCCTGGCACTGCCGGGCGTTGTTCTTTTTAACTTCAGGCGGGTTACAATAGTTTCCAG
TAAGTATTCTGGAGGCTGCATCCATGACACAGGCAAACCTGAGCGAAACCCTGTTCAAACCCCGCTTTAA
ACATCCTGAAACCTCGACGCTAGTCCGCCGCTTTAATCACGGCGCACAACCGCCTGTGCAGTCGGCCCTT
GATGGTAAAACCATCCCTCACTGGTATCGCATGATTAACCGTCTGATGTGGATCTGGCGCGGCATTGACC
CACGCGAAATCCTCGACGTCCAGGCACGTATTGTGATGAGCGATGCCGAACGTACCGACGATGATTTATA
CGATACGGTGATTGGCTACCGTGGCGGCAACTGGATTTATGAGTGGGCCCCGGATCTTTGTGAAGGAACC
TTACTTCTGTGGTGTGACATAATTGGACAAACTACCTACAGAGATTTAAAGCTCTAAGGTAAATATAAAA
TTTTTAAGTGTATAATGTGTTAAACTACTGATTCTAATTGTTTGTGTATTTTAGATTCCAACCTATGGAA
CTGATGAATGGGAGCAGTGGTGGAATGCCTTTAATGAGGAAAACCTGTTTTGCTCAGAAGAAATGCCATC
TAGTGATGATGAGGCTACTGCTGACTCTCAACATTCTACTCCTCCAAAAAAGAAGAGAAAGGTAGAAGAC
CCCAAGGACTTTCCTTCAGAATTGCTAAGTTTTTTGAGTCATGCTGTGTTTAGTAATAGAACTCTTGCTT
GCTTTGCTATTTACACCACAAAGGAAAAAGCTGCACTGCTATACAAGAAAATTATGGAAAAATATTCTGT
AACCTTTATAAGTAGGCATAACAGTTATAATCATAACATACTGTTTTTTCTTACTCCACACAGGCATAGA
GTGTCTGCTATTAATAACTATGCTCAAAAATTGTGTACCTTTAGCTTTTTAATTTGTAAAGGGGTTAATA
AGGAATATTTGATGTATAGTGCCTTGACTAGAGATCATAATCAGCCATACCACATTTGTAGAGGTTTTAC
TTGCTTTAAAAAACCTCCCACACCTCCCCCTGAACCTGAAACATAAAATGAATGCAATTGTTGTTGTTAA
CTTGTTTATTGCAGCTTATAATGGTTACAAATAAAGCAATAGCATCACAAATTTCACAAATAAAGCATTT
TTTTCACTGCATTCTAGTTGTGGTTTGTCCAAACTCATCAATGTATCTTATCATGTCTGGATCAACTGGA
TAACTCAAGCTAACCAAAATCATCCCAAACTTCCCACCCCATACCCTATTACCACTGCCAATTACCTAGT
GGTTTCATTTACTCTAAACCTGTGATTCCTCTGAATTATTTTCATTTTAAAGAAATTGTATTTGTTAAAT
ATGTACTACAAACTTAGTAG
Features (pLannotate 1.2.2; 32 found; start..end, strand, type, name):
      1..330     +  CDS            nef (fragment): NEF_HV1BR - Experimental evidence at protein level: Swiss-Prot protein existence level 1. Extracellular Nef protein targets CD4(+) T-lymphocytes for apoptosis by interacting with CXCR4 surface receptors (PubMed:14990729). From Human immunodeficiency virus type 1 group M subtype B (isolate BRU/LAI) (HIV-1).
    378..635     +  LTR            5' LTR (truncated): truncated 5' long terminal repeat (LTR) from HIV-1
    682..807     +  misc_feature   HIV-1 Ψ: packaging signal of human immunodeficiency virus type 1
    791..1129    +  CDS            HIV-1 gag (fragment): gag protein from human immunodeficiency virus 1; gag
   1304..1537    +  misc_feature   RRE: The Rev response element (RRE) of HIV-1 allows for Rev-dependent mRNA export from the nucleus to the cytoplasm.
   1914..2014    +  CDS            Rev (fragment): human immunodeficiency virus 1 (HIV-1) Rev protein; rev; enhances nuclear export of unspliced and incompletely spliced viral mRNAs
   2033..2150    +  misc_feature   cPPT/CTS: central polypurine tract and central termination sequence of HIV-1
   2206..2417    +  promoter       EF-1α core promoter: core promoter for human elongation factor EF-1α
   2476..3192    +  CDS            EGFP: EGFP is a basic (constitutively fluorescent) green fluorescent protein published in 1996, derived from Aequorea victoria. It is reported to be a rapidly-maturing weak dimer with moderate acid sensitivity.
   3193..3210    +  misc_feature   MCS (fragment): multiple cloning site
   3248..3290    +  misc_feature   MCS (fragment): pBluescript multiple cloning site
   3300..3888    +  misc_feature   WPRE: woodchuck hepatitis virus posttranscriptional regulatory element
   3907..4011    +  CDS            nef (fragment): NEF_HV1LA - Experimental evidence at protein level: Swiss-Prot protein existence level 1. Extracellular Nef protein targets CD4(+) T-lymphocytes for apoptosis by interacting with CXCR4 surface receptors. From Human immunodeficiency virus type 1 group M subtype B (isolate Lai) (HIV-1).
   4032..4065    +  protein_bind   loxP: Cre-mediated recombination occurs in the 8-bp core sequence (GCATACAT). Cre recombinase
   4085..4265    +  LTR            5' LTR (truncated): truncated 5' long terminal repeat (LTR) from HIV-1
   4290..4308    -  promoter       SP6 promoter: promoter for bacteriophage SP6 RNA polymerase
   4536..4815    +  CDS            TcR (fragment): tetracycline efflux protein; tet; confers resistance to tetracycline
   4816..4864    -  misc_feature   bom (fragment): basis of mobility region from pBR322
   4966..5001    -  CDS            rop (fragment): Rop protein, which maintains plasmids at low copy number; rop
   5096..5200    +  promoter       AmpR promoter: bla
   5201..6061    +  CDS            AmpR: β-lactamase; bla; confers resistance to ampicillin, carbenicillin, and related antibiotics
   6232..6820    +  rep_origin     ori: high-copy-number ColE1/pMB1/pBR322/pUC origin of replication
   7003..7059    +  CDS            lacI (fragment): lac repressor; lacI; The lac repressor binds to the lac operator to inhibit transcription in E. coli. This inhibition can be relieved by adding lactose or isopropyl-β-D-thiogalactopyranoside (IPTG).
   7066..7395    +  promoter       SV40 promoter: SV40 enhancer and early promoter
   7595..7714    +  CDS            gpt (fragment): XGPT_ECOLI - Also known as gpp, gxu. Experimental evidence at protein level: Swiss-Prot protein existence level 1. Purine salvage pathway enzyme that catalyzes the transfer of the ribosyl-5-phosphate group from 5-phospho-alpha-D-ribose 1- diphosphate (PRPP) to the N9 position of the 6-oxopurines guanine and xanthine to form the corresponding ribonucleotides GMP (guanosine 5'- monophosphate) and XMP (xanthosine 5'-monophosphate), with the release of PPi. To a lesser extent, also acts on hypoxanthine (PubMed:9100006, PubMed:3886014). Does not ribophosphorylate adenine (PubMed:3886014). From Esch
   7714..8049    +  CDS            gpt (fragment): XGPT_ECOLI - Also known as gpp, gxu. Experimental evidence at protein level: Swiss-Prot protein existence level 1. Purine salvage pathway enzyme that catalyzes the transfer of the ribosyl-5-phosphate group from 5-phospho-alpha-D-ribose 1- diphosphate (PRPP) to the N9 position of the 6-oxopurines guanine and xanthine to form the corresponding ribonucleotides GMP (guanosine 5'- monophosphate) and XMP (xanthosine 5'-monophosphate), with the release of PPi. To a lesser extent, also acts on hypoxanthine (PubMed:9100006, PubMed:3886014). Does not ribophosphorylate adenine (PubMed:3886014). From Esch
   8144..8449    +  CDS            frsA (fragment): FRSA_ECOLI - Also known as yafA. Experimental evidence at protein level: Swiss-Prot protein existence level 1. Catalyzes the hydrolysis of esters (PubMed:15808744). Displays esterase activity toward pNP-butyrate (PubMed:15808744). May stimulate mixed-acid fermentation by acting as a fermentation/respiration switch that down-regulates respiration and up- regulates fermentation rates (PubMed:15169777). From Escherichia coli (strain K12).
   8453..8527    +  CDS            small t antigen (fragment): SV40 (simian virus 40) small t antigen
   8529..8594    +  intron         small t intron: SV40 (simian virus 40) small t antigen intron
   8724..8744    +  CDS            SV40 NLS: nuclear localization signal of SV40 (simian virus 40) large T antigen
   9063..9146    +  CDS            large T antigen (fragment): large T antigen from SV40 (simian virus 40)
   9169..9303    +  polyA_signal   SV40 poly(A) signal: SV40 polyadenylation signal
