[The description below was written by a language model from this plasmid's Addgene catalogue record and pLannotate feature annotations shown in this document.]
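Description:
pWPT-GFP is an HIV-1-derived lentiviral transfer vector built on the pWPT backbone for constitutive expression of EGFP in mammalian cells. It is propagated in E. coli as a high-copy plasmid using a ColE1/pUC-type origin with ampicillin selection (AmpR). Recombination-deficient strains are recommended because of the repeated LTR sequences. The backbone also carries remnants of older plasmid lineages, including fragments of TcR, rop and bom. An SV40 promoter-driven gpt region with SV40 small t intron and poly(A) sequences lies outside the viral genome.

Between the LTRs, the annotated features include the HIV-1 Ψ packaging signal with a partial gag sequence, the Rev response element for Rev-dependent export of the genomic RNA, and the cPPT/CTS element, which is generally associated with improved transduction. The internal expression cassette uses the EF-1α core promoter to drive EGFP. According to the depositor, pWPT lacks the EF-1α intron that is present in the related pWPXL and gives that vector higher expression. A WPRE follows the reporter to enhance transcript stability and expression.

A loxP site sits just upstream of the truncated 3' LTR. During reverse transcription it is copied to the 5' LTR, so the integrated provirus becomes flanked by loxP sites and can be excised with Cre if desired. Unique restriction sites are said to allow exchange of the promoter and transgene, although ClaI is blocked by Dam methylation.

Virus production requires separate packaging plasmids. The construct serves as a GFP reporter or control vector and as a template for cloning other transgenes. The depositor notes that the full sequence is approximate and not fully verified.
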