Addgene plasmid #12255: pWPT-GFP
Depositing lab: Didier Trono. Depositing organization: Swiss Federal Institute of Technology (EPFL).
Backbone
  Vector backbone: pWPT
  Backbone size w/o insert (bp): 8754
  Vector type: Mammalian Expression, Lentiviral, Cre/Lox
Growth in bacteria
  Bacterial resistance: Ampicillin, 100 μg/mL
  Growth temperature: 37°C
  Growth strain: Stbl3
  Growth instructions: Use Stbl3 or HB101 to reduce chance of recombination. Grow at 37C
  Copy number: High Copy
Gene/Insert
  Gene/Insert name: EGFP
  Insert size (bp): 716
  Cloning method: Restriction Enzyme; 5′ cloning site See map (not destroyed); 3′ cloning site See map (not destroyed)
  Sequencing primers: 5′ See map
Terms and licenses: Academic/Nonprofit Terms; Industry Terms: Not Available to Industry
Depositor comments: pWPT or pWPXL can be used for constitutive transgene expression. pWPXL contains the EF-1alpha promoter + intron that gives you high expression, as RNA loves to be spliced (it goes more efficiently out of the nucleus). pWPT contains only the EF-1alpha promoter The loxP site in the 3'LTR is duplicated to the 5'LTR during reverse transcription in the target cells. This allows for removal (if necessary) of an integrated provirus by Cre. Unique restriction sites at key positions will allow you to change promoter and transgene. Please note that ClaI in this vector is blocked by Dam methylation. This plasmid needs to be grown in a Dam- bacteria strain if you wish to use ClaI for cloning. Packaging plasmids for Trono lab lentiviral vectors are also available at Addgene http://www.addgene.org/rnaitools Please note that the full sequence for this plasmid is approximated and not fully verified. Please visit the Trono lab http://tronolab.epfl.ch for cloning strategies, protocols, publications, and more.
How to cite: pWPT-GFP was a gift from Didier Trono (Addgene plasmid # 12255 ; http://n2t.net/addgene:12255 ; RRID:Addgene_12255)
