>Addgene plasmid #12255 | pWPT-GFP | addgene partial sequence | sequence record 18785 | EGFP-N 5'-CGTCGCCGTCCAGCTCGACCAG-3'
CTCCTCGCCCTTGCTCACCATGGTGGCGACCGGTAGCGCTAGGACGCGTAAGCTTAGGCCTGGATCCGCG
TCACGACACCTGTGTTCTGGCGGCAAACCCGTTGCGAAAAAGAACGTTCACGGCGACTACTGCACTTATA
TACGGTTCTCCCCCACCCTCGGGAAAAAGGCGGAGCCAGTACACGACATCACTTTCCCAGTTTACCCCGC
GCCACCTTCTCTAGGCACCGGTTCAATTGCCGACCCCTCCCCCCAACTTCTCGGGGACTGTGGGCGATGT
GCGCTCTGCCCACTGACGGGCACCGGAGCCATCGATCAAGCTTCTCGAGGCTAGTCTCGTGATCGATAAA
ATTTTGAATTTTTGTAATTTGTTTTTGTAATTCTTTAGTTTGTATGTCTGTTGCTATTATGTCTACTATT
CTTTCCCCTGCACTGTACCCCCCAATCCCCCCTTTTCTTTTAAAAGTTAACCGATACCGTCGAGATCCGT
TCACTAATCGAATGGATCTGTCTCTGTCTCTCTCTCCACCTTCTTCTTCTATTCCTTCGGGCCTGTCGGG
TCCCCTCGGGGTTGGGAGGTGGGTCTGAAACGATAATGGTGAATATCCCTGCCTAACTCTATTCACTATA
GAAAGTACAGCAAAAACTATTCTTAAACCTACCAAGCCTCCTACTATCATTATGAATAATTTTA
