>Addgene plasmid #12255 | pWPT-GFP | addgene partial sequence | sequence record 91521 | pBRrevBam 5'-GGTGATGTCGGCGATATAGG-3'
CACCTGTGGCGCCGGTGATGCCGGCCACGATGCGTCCGGCGTAGAGGATCTGGCTAGCGATGACCCTGCT
GATTGGTTCGCTGACCATTTCCGGGTGCGGGACGGCGTTACCAGAAACTCAGAAGGTTCGTCCAACCAAA
CCGACTCTGACGGCAGTTTACGAGAGAGATGATAGGGTCTGCTTCAGTAAGCCAGATGCTACACAATTAG
GCTTGTACATATTGTCGTTAGAACGCGGCTACAATTAATACATAACCTTATGTATCATACACATACGATT
TAGGTGACACTATAGAATACACGGAATTAATTCTAGATGCTGCTAGAGATTTTCCACACTGACTAAAAGG
GTCTGAGGGATCTCTAGTTACCAGAGTCACACAACAGACGGGCACACACTACTTGAAGCACTCAAGGCAA
GCTTTATTGAGGCTTAAGCAGTGGGTTCCCTAGTTAGCCAGAGAGCTCCCAGGCTCAGATCTGGTCTAAC
CAGAGAGACCCAGTACAAGCAAAAAGCAGCATAACTTCGTATAATGTATGCTATACGAAGTTATTCCCAT
GGTGAATTGATCCCATCTTGTCTTCGTTGGGAGTGAATTAGCCCTTCCAGTCCCCCCTTTTCTTTTAAAA
AGTGGCTAAGATCTACAGCTGCCTTG
