>Addgene plasmid #12255 | pWPT-GFP | addgene partial sequence | sequence record 91523 | WPRE-R 5'-CATAGCGTAAAAGGAGCAACA-3'
GTCAATCTTTCACAAATTTTGTAATCCAGAGGTTGATTATCGGAATTCCCTCGAGGTCGACGGTATCGCG
ATAAGCTTGATATCGAATTCGAAGCTTGAGCTCGACTAGCTAGCTAGCTACTAGCTAGTCGAGATCTGAG
TCCGGACTTGTACAGCTCGTCCATGCCGAGAGTGATCCCGGCGGCGGTCACGAACTCCAGCAGGACCATG
TGATCGCGCTTCTCGTTGGGGTCTTTGCTCAGGGCGGACTGGGTGCTCAGGTAGTGGTTGTCGGGCAGCA
GCACGGGGCCGTCGCCGATGGGGGTGTTCTGCTGGTAGTGGTCGGCGAGCTGCACGCTGCCGTCCTCGAT
GTTGTGGCGGATCTTGAAGTTCACCTTGATGCCGTTCTTCTGCTTGTCGGCCATGATATAGACGTTGTGG
CTGTTGTAGTTGTACTCCAGCTTGTGCCCCAGGATGTTGCCGTCCTCCTTGAAGTCGATGCCCTTCAGCT
CGATGCGGTTCACCAGGGTGTCGCCCTCGAACTTCACCTCGGCGCGGGTCTTGTAGTTGCCGTCGTCCTT
GAAGAAGATGGTGCGCTCCTGGACGTAGCCTTCGGGCATGGCGGACTTGAAGAAGTCGTGCTGCTTCATG
TGGTCGGGGTAGCGGCTGAAGCACTGCACGCCGTAGGTCAGGGTGGTCACGAGGGTGGGCCAGGGCACGG
GCAGCTTGCCGGTGGTGCAGATGAACTTCAGGGTCAGCTTGCCGTA
